Addgene plasmid #184805: His-MBP-IST1 N-terminal domain
Purpose: Bacterial expression of IST1 N-terminal domain
Depositing lab: James Hurley. Depositing organization: University of California, Berkeley. Publication: Friction-driven membrane scission by the human ESCRT-III proteins CHMP1B and IST1. Cada AK, Pavlin MR, Castillo JP, Tong AB, Larsen KP, Ren X, Yokom AL, Tsai FC, Shiah JV, Bassereau PM, Bustamante CJ, Hurley JH. Proc Natl Acad Sci U S A. 2022 Jul 19;119(29):e2204536119. doi: 10.1073/pnas.2204536119. Epub 2022 Jul 11. PubMed 35858336.
Backbone
  Vector backbone: 2CT
  Vector type: Bacterial Expression
Growth in bacteria
  Bacterial resistance: Ampicillin, 100 μg/mL
  Growth temperature: 37°C
  Growth strain: DH5alpha
  Copy number: Low Copy
Gene/Insert
  Gene/Insert name: IST1
  Species: H. sapiens (human)
  Mutation: aa 1-187 only
  Entrez Gene: IST1 (a.k.a. CHMP8, OLC1)
  Promoter: T7
  Tag / fusion protein: His6-MBP (N terminal on insert)
  Cloning method: Ligation Independent Cloning
  Sequencing primers: 3′ T7-term
Terms and licenses: Academic/Nonprofit Terms; Industry Terms: Not Available to Industry
Depositor comments: 6His-MBP-TEVsite-IST1 (1-189)-stop. Please visit https://www.biorxiv.org/content/10.1101/2022.02.03.479062v2 for bioRxiv preprint.
How to cite: His-MBP-IST1 N-terminal domain was a gift from James Hurley (Addgene plasmid # 184805 ; http://n2t.net/addgene:184805 ; RRID:Addgene_184805)
