[The description below was written by a language model from this plasmid's Addgene catalogue record and pLannotate feature annotations shown in this document.]
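Description:
His-MBP-IST1 N-terminal domain is a bacterial expression plasmid built on the 2CT backbone, a pBR322-type ligation-independent cloning vector, for producing the N-terminal domain of the human ESCRT-III protein IST1 in E. coli. The 6.5 kb plasmid carries a ColE1/pMB1-family origin together with the rop gene and the bom mobility region, consistent with the low copy number listed in the record. Selection is by ampicillin through the bla gene and its own promoter. Two fragments of the tetracycline resistance gene and the tet promoter flank the expression cassette. These appear to be non-functional remnants of the parental backbone, interrupted by the cassette, rather than a usable marker.

Expression is driven by a T7 promoter followed by the phage T7 gene 10 ribosome binding site, so it requires a host that supplies T7 RNA polymerase, and transcription ends at a T7 terminator. The open reading frame encodes a 6xHis tag, a signal-sequence-free maltose binding protein that stays in the cytosol, a TEV protease recognition site, and the IST1 fragment followed by a stop codon. The His tag and MBP allow affinity purification, MBP also commonly improves solubility, and TEV cleavage can release the IST1 domain from the fusion partner. The record is slightly inconsistent about the boundaries: the mutation field gives residues 1-187, whereas the depositor comment gives 1-189, and the annotated IST1 segment of 567 nt corresponds to about 189 codons. A short annotated match to a T7 gene 10B-derived solubility tag lies downstream of the stop codon and is probably vector sequence, not part of the protein. The associated study used recombinant protein to examine membrane scission by human CHMP1B and IST1.
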