Features (pLannotate 1.2.2; 17 found; start..end, strand, type, name):
    104..208     +  promoter       AmpR promoter: bla
    209..1069    +  CDS            AmpR: β-lactamase; bla; confers resistance to ampicillin, carbenicillin, and related antibiotics
   1240..1828    +  rep_origin     ori: high-copy-number ColE1/pMB1/pBR322/pUC origin of replication
   2014..2153    -  misc_feature   bom: basis of mobility region from pBR322
   2255..2446    -  CDS            rop: Rop protein, which maintains plasmids at low copy number; rop
   2463..2843    +  CDS            YPB1_ECOLX: Protein predicted: Swiss-Prot protein existence level 4. From Escherichia coli.
   3085..3985    -  CDS            TcR (fragment): tetracycline efflux protein; tet; confers resistance to tetracycline
   4007..4025    +  promoter       T7 promoter: promoter for bacteriophage T7 RNA polymerase
   4114..4136    +  RBS            RBS: efficient ribosome binding site from bacteriophage T7 gene 10 (Olins and Rangwala, 1989)
   4156..4173    +  CDS            6xHis: 6xHis affinity tag
   4183..5283    +  CDS            MBP: maltose binding protein from E. coli; malE (mutated); This version of the gene does not encode a signal sequence, so MBP will remain in the cytosol.
   5338..5354    +  CDS            TEV site (fragment): tobacco etch virus (TEV) protease recognition and cleavage site
   5365..5931    +  CDS            IST1 (fragment) (sequence partly withheld): IST1_HUMAN - Also known as KIAA0174. Experimental evidence at protein level: Swiss-Prot protein existence level 1. ESCRT-III-like protein involved in specific functions of the ESCRT machinery. Is required for efficient abscission during cytokinesis, but not for HIV-1 budding. The involvement in the MVB pathway is not established. Involved in recruiting VPS4A and/or VPS4B to the midbody of dividing cells (PubMed:19129479, PubMed:19129480). During late anaphase, involved in nuclear envelope reassembly and mitotic spindle disassembly together with the ESCRT-III complex: IST1 acts by mediating the
   6017..6066    +  CDS            SET1 (fragment): solubility-enhancement tag derived from T7 phage gene 10B
   6074..6121    +  terminator     T7 terminator: transcription terminator for bacteriophage T7 RNA polymerase
   6147..6439    -  CDS            TcR (fragment): tetracycline efflux protein; tet; confers resistance to tetracycline
   6487..6515    -  promoter       tet promoter: E. coli promoter for tetracycline efflux protein gene
>Addgene plasmid #184805 | His-MBP-IST1 N-terminal domain | addgene full sequence | sequence record 375727 | Addgene NGS Result
TTCTTGAAGACGAAAGGGCCTCGTGATACGCCTATTTTTATAGGTTAATGTCATGATAATAATGGTTTCT
TAGACGTCAGGTGGCACTTTTCGGGGAAATGTGCGCGGAACCCCTATTTGTTTATTTTTCTAAATACATT
CAAATATGTATCCGCTCATGAGACAATAACCCTGATAAATGCTTCAATAACATTGAAAAAGGAAGAGTAT
GAGTATTCAACATTTCCGTGTCGCCCTTATTCCCTTTTTTGCGGCATTTTGCCTTCCTGTTTTTGCTCAC
CCAGAAACGCTGGTGAAAGTAAAAGATGCTGAAGATCAGTTGGGTGCACGAGTGGGTTACATCGAACTGG
ATCTCAACAGCGGTAAGATCCTTGAGAGTTTTCGCCCCGAAGAACGTTTTCCAATGATGAGCACTTTTAA
AGTTCTGCTATGTGGCGCGGTATTATCCCGTGTTGACGCCGGGCAAGAGCAACTCGGTCGCCGCATACAC
TATTCTCAGAATGACTTGGTTGAGTACTCACCAGTCACAGAAAAGCATCTTACGGATGGCATGACAGTAA
GAGAATTATGCAGTGCTGCCATAACCATGAGTGATAACACTGCGGCCAACTTACTTCTGACAACGATCGG
AGGACCGAAGGAGCTAACCGCTTTTTTGCACAACATGGGGGATCATGTAACTCGCCTTGATCGTTGGGAA
CCGGAGCTGAATGAAGCCATACCAAACGACGAGCGTGACACCACGATGCCTGCAGCAATGGCAACAACGT
TGCGCAAACTATTAACTGGCGAACTACTTACTCTAGCTTCCCGGCAACAATTAATAGACTGGATGGAGGC
GGATAAAGTTGCAGGACCACTTCTGCGCTCGGCCCTTCCGGCTGGCTGGTTTATTGCTGATAAATCTGGA
GCCGGTGAGCGTGGGTCTCGCGGTATCATTGCAGCACTGGGGCCAGATGGTAAGCCCTCCCGTATCGTAG
TTATCTACACGACGGGGAGTCAGGCAACTATGGATGAACGAAATAGACAGATCGCTGAGATAGGTGCCTC
ACTGATTAAGCATTGGTAACTGTCAGACCAAGTTTACTCATATATACTTTAGATTGATTTAAAACTTCAT
TTTTAATTTAAAAGGATCTAGGTGAAGATCCTTTTTGATAATCTCATGACCAAAATCCCTTAACGTGAGT
TTTCGTTCCACTGAGCGTCAGACCCCGTAGAAAAGATCAAAGGATCTTCTTGAGATCCTTTTTTTCTGCG
CGTAATCTGCTGCTTGCAAACAAAAAAACCACCGCTACCAGCGGTGGTTTGTTTGCCGGATCAAGAGCTA
CCAACTCTTTTTCCGAAGGTAACTGGCTTCAGCAGAGCGCAGATACCAAATACTGTCCTTCTAGTGTAGC
CGTAGTTAGGCCACCACTTCAAGAACTCTGTAGCACCGCCTACATACCTCGCTCTGCTAATCCTGTTACC
AGTGGCTGCTGCCAGTGGCGATAAGTCGTGTCTTACCGGGTTGGACTCAAGACGATAGTTACCGGATAAG
GCGCAGCGGTCGGGCTGAACGGGGGGTTCGTGCACACAGCCCAGCTTGGAGCGAACGACCTACACCGAAC
TGAGATACCTACAGCGTGAGCTATGAGAAAGCGCCACGCTTCCCGAAGGGAGAAAGGCGGACAGGTATCC
GGTAAGCGGCAGGGTCGGAACAGGAGAGCGCACGAGGGAGCTTCCAGGGGGAAACGCCTGGTATCTTTAT
AGTCCTGTCGGGTTTCGCCACCTCTGACTTGAGCGTCGATTTTTGTGATGCTCGTCAGGGGGGCGGAGCC
TATGGAAAAACGCCAGCAACGCGGCCTTTTTACGGTTCCTGGCCTTTTGCTGGCCTTTTGCTCACATGTT
CTTTCCTGCGTTATCCCCTGATTCTGTGGATAACCGTATTACCGCCTTTGAGTGAGCTGATACCGCTCGC
CGCAGCCGAACGACCGAGCGCAGCGAGTCAGTGAGCGAGGAAGCGGAAGAGCGCCTGATGCGGTATTTTC
TCCTTACGCATCTGTGCGGTATTTCACACCGCAATGGTGCACTCTCAGTACAATCTGCTCTGATGCCGCA
TAGTTAAGCCAGTATACACTCCGCTATCGCTACGTGACTGGGTCATGGCTGCGCCCCGACACCCGCCAAC
ACCCGCTGACGCGCCCTGACGGGCTTGTCTGCTCCCGGCATCCGCTTACAGACAAGCTGTGACCGTCTCC
GGGAGCTGCATGTGTCAGAGGTTTTCACCGTCATCACCGAAACGCGCGAGGCAGCTGCGGTAAAGCTCAT
CAGCGTGGTCGTGAAGCGATTCACAGATGTCTGCCTGTTCATCCGCGTCCAGCTCGTTGAGTTTCTCCAG
AAGCGTTAATGTCTGGCTTCTGATAAAGCGGGCCATGTTAAGGGCGGTTTTTTCCTGTTTGGTCACTGAT
GCCTCCGTGTAAGGGGGATTTCTGTTCATGGGGGTAATGATACCGATGAAACGAGAGAGGATGCTCACGA
TACGGGTTACTGATGATGAACATGCCCGGTTACTGGAACGTTGTGAGGGTAAACAACTGGCGGTATGGAT
GCGGCGGGACCAGAGAAAAATCACTCAGGGTCAATGCCAGCGCTTCGTTAATACAGATGTAGGTGTTCCA
CAGGGTAGCCAGCAGCATCCTGCGATGCAGATCCGGAACATAATGGTGCAGGGCGCTGACTTCCGCGTTT
CCAGACTTTACGAAACACGGAAACCGAAGACCATTCATGTTGTTGCTCAGGTCGCAGACGTTTTGCAGCA
GCAGTCGCTTCACGTTCGCTCGCGTATCGGTGATTCATTCTGCTAACCAGTAAGGCAACCCCGCCAGCCT
AGCCGGGTCCTCAACGACAGGAGCACGATCATGCGCACCCGTGGCCAGGACCCAACGCTGCCCGAGATGC
GCCGCGTGCGGCTGCTGGAGATGGCGGACGCGATGGATATGTTCTGCCAAGGGTTGGTTTGCGCATTCAC
AGTTCTCCGCAAGAATTGATTGGCTCCAATTCTTGGAGTGGTGAATCCGTTAGCGAGGTGCCGCCGGCTT
CCATTCAGGTCGAGGTGGCCCGGCTCCATGCACCGCGACGCAACGCGGGGAGGCAGACAAGGTATAGGGC
GGCGCCTACAATCCATGCCAACCCGTTCCATGTGCTCGCCGAGGCGGCATAAATCGCCGTGACGATCAGC
GGTCCAATGATCGAAGTTAGGCTGGTAAGAGCCGCGAGCGATCCTTGAAGCTGTCCCTGATGGTCGTCAT
CTACCTGCCTGGACAGCATGGCCTGCAACGCGGGCATCCCGATGCCGCCGGAAGCGAGAAGAATCATAAT
GGGGAAGGCCATCCAGCCTCGCGTCGCGAACGCCAGCAAGACGTAGCCCAGCGCGTCGGCCGCCATGCCG
GCGATAATGGCCTGCTTCTCGCCGAAACGTTTGGTGGCGGGACCAGTGACGAAGGCTTGAGCGAGGGCGT
GCAAGATTCCGAATACCGCAAGCGACAGGCCGATCATCGTCGCGCTCCAGCGAAAGCGGTCCTCGCCGAA
AATGACCCAGAGCGCTGCCGGCACCTGTCCTACGAGTTGCATGATAAAGAAGACAGTCATAAGTGCGGCG
ACGATAGTCATGCCCCGCGCCCACCGGAAGGAGCTGACTGGGTTGAAGGCTCTCAAGGGCATCGGTCGAC
GCTCTCCCTTATGCGACTCCTGCATTAGGAAGCAGCCCAGTAGTAGGTTGAGGCCGTTGAGCACCGCCGC
CGCAAGGAATGGTGCATGCAAGGAGATGGCGCCCAACAGTCCCCCGGCCACGGGGCCTGCCACCATACCC
ACGCCGAAACAAGCGCTCATGAGCCCGAAGTGGCGAGCCCGATCTTCCCCATCGGTGATGTCGGCGATAT
AGGCGCCAGCAACCGCACCTGTGGCGCCGGTGATGCCGGCCACGATGCGTCCGGCGTAGAGGATCGAGAT
CTCGATCCCGCGAAATTAATACGACTCACTATAGGGAGACCACAACGGTTTCCCTCTAGTGCCGGCTCCG
GAGAGCTCTTTAATTAAGCGGCCGCCCTGCAGGACTCGAGTTCTAGAAATAATTTTGTTTAACTTTAAGA
AGGAGATATACATATGAAATCTTCTCACCATCACCATCACCATGGTTCTTCTATGAAAATCGAAGAAGGT
AAACTGGTAATCTGGATTAACGGCGATAAAGGCTATAACGGTCTCGCTGAAGTCGGTAAGAAATTCGAGA
AAGATACCGGAATTAAAGTCACCGTTGAGCATCCGGATAAACTGGAAGAGAAATTCCCACAGGTTGCGGC
AACTGGCGATGGCCCTGACATTATCTTCTGGGCACACGACCGCTTTGGTGGCTACGCTCAATCTGGCCTG
TTGGCTGAAATCACCCCGGACAAAGCGTTCCAGGACAAGCTGTATCCGTTTACCTGGGATGCCGTACGTT
ACAACGGCAAGCTGATTGCTTACCCGATCGCTGTTGAAGCGTTATCGCTGATTTATAACAAAGATCTGCT
GCCGAACCCGCCAAAAACCTGGGAAGAGATCCCGGCGCTGGATAAAGAACTGAAAGCGAAAGGTAAGAGC
GCGCTGATGTTCAACCTGCAAGAACCGTACTTCACCTGGCCGCTGATTGCTGCTGACGGGGGTTATGCGT
TCAAGTATGAAAACGGCAAGTACGACATTAAAGACGTGGGCGTGGATAACGCTGGCGCGAAAGCGGGTCT
GACCTTCCTGGTTGACCTGATTAAAAACAAACACATGAATGCAGACACCGATTACTCCATCGCAGAAGCT
GCCTTTAATAAAGGCGAAACAGCGATGACCATCAACGGCCCGTGGGCATGGTCCAACATCGACACCAGCA
AAGTGAATTATGGTGTAACGGTACTGCCGACCTTCAAGGGTCAACCATCCAAACCGTTCGTTGGCGTGCT
GAGCGCAGGTATTAACGCCGCCAGTCCGAACAAAGAGCTGGCAAAAGAGTTCCTCGAAAACTATCTGCTG
ACTGATGAAGGTCTGGAAGCGGTTAATAAAGACAAACCGCTGGGTGCCGTAGCGCTGAAGTCTTACGAGG
AAGAGTTGGCGAAAGATCCACGTATTGCCGCCACTATGGAAAACGCCCAGAAAGGTGAAATCATGCCGAA
CATCCCGCAGATGTCCGCTTTCTGGTATGCCGTGCGTACTGCGGTGATCAACGCCGCCAGCGGTCGTCAG
ACTGTCGATGAAGCCCTGAAAGACGCGCAGACTAATTCGAGCTCGAACAACAACAACAATAACAATAACA
ACAACCTCGGGATCGAGGAAAACCTGTACTTCCAATCCAATGCAATGCTG
[540 nt withheld, positions 5371-5910]
GTCATGGCAGAAGCTCCTCCTTAATAACATTGGAAGTGGATAACGGATCCGCGATCGCGGCGCGCCACCT
GGTGGCCGGCCGGTACCACGCGTGCGCGCTGATCCGGCTGCTAACAAAGCCCGAAAGGAAGCTGAGTTGG
CTGCTGCCACCGCTGAGCAATAACTAGCATAACCCCTTGGGGCCTCTAAACGGGTCTTGAGGGGTTTTTT
GCTGAAAGGAGGAACTATATCCGGATATCCACAGGACGGGTGTGGTCGCCATGATCGCGTAGTCGATAGT
GGCTCCAAGTAGCGAAGCGAGCAGGACTGGGCGGCGGCCAAAGCGGTCGGACAGTGCTCCGAGAACGGGT
GCGCATAGAAATTGCATCAACGCATATAGCGCTAGCAGCACGCCATAGTGACTGGCGATGCTGTCGGAAT
GGACGATATCCCGCAAGAGGCCCGGCAGTACCGGCATAACCAAGCCTATGCCTACAGCATCCAGGGTGAC
GGTGCCGAGGATGACGATGAGCGCATTGTTAGATTTCATACACGGTGCCTGACTGCGTTAGCAATTTAAC
TGTGATAAACTACCGCATTAAAGCTTATCGATGATAAGCTGTCAAACATGAGAA
